>Addgene plasmid #132025 | pDONR221_SLC23A2 | addgene full sequence | sequence record 261076 | Addgene NGS Result
CTTTCCTGCGTTATCCCCTGATTCTGTGGATAACCGTATTACCGCCTTTGAGTGAGCTGATACCGCTCGC
CGCAGCCGAACGACCGAGCGCAGCGAGTCAGTGAGCGAGGAAGCGGAAGAGCGCCCAATACGCAAACCGC
CTCTCCCCGCGCGTTGGCCGATTCATTAATGCAGCTGGCACGACAGGTTTCCCGACTGGAAAGCGGGCAG
TGAGCGCAACGCAATTAATACGCGTACCGCTAGCCAGGAAGAGTTTGTAGAAACGCAAAAAGGCCATCCG
TCAGGATGGCCTTCTGCTTAGTTTGATGCCTGGCAGTTTATGGCGGGCGTCCTGCCCGCCACCCTCCGGG
CCGTTGCTTCACAACGTTCAAATCCGCTCCCGGCGGATTTGTCCTACTCAGGAGAGCGTTCACCGACAAA
CAACAGATAAAACGAAAGGCCCAGTCTTCCGACTGAGCCTTTCGTTTTATTTGATGCCTGGCAGTTCCCT
ACTCTCGCGTTAACGCTAGCATGGATGTTTTCCCAGTCACGACGTTGTAAAACGACGGCCAGTCTTAAGC
TCGGGCCCCAAATAATGATTTTATTTTGACTGATAGTGACCTGTTCGTTGCAACACATTGATGAGCAATG
CTTTTTTATAATGCCAACTTTGTACAAAAAAGCAGGCTCCACCATGATGGGCATCGGCAAGAACACCACA
AGCAAGTCCATGGAGGCAGGAAGCTCCACCGAGGGCAAGTACGAGGACGAGGCCAAGCACCCAGCCTTCT
TTACACTGCCAGTGGTCATCAACGGAGGAGCCACCTCTAGCGGAGAGCAGGACAATGAGGATACAGAGCT
GATGGCCATCTATACCACAGAGAATGGCATCGCCGAGAAGTCCTCTCTGGCCGAGACACTGGACTCTACC
GGAAGCCTGGACCCACAGAGGTCCGATATGATCTACACCATCGAGGATGTGCCCCCTTGGTATCTGTGCA
TCTTCCTGGGCCTGCAGCACTACCTGACATGTTTCTCTGGCACCATCGCCGTGCCTTTTCTGCTGGCCGA
CGCCATGTGCGTGGGCTATGATCAGTGGGCCACAAGCCAGCTGATCGGCACCATCTTCTTTTGCGTGGGC
ATCACCACACTGCTGCAGACCACATTCGGCTGTCGGCTGCCCCTGTTTCAGGCAAGCGCCTTCGCCTTTC
TGGCACCTGCCAGAGCCATCCTGAGCCTGGACAAGTGGAAGTGTAACACCACAGACGTGAGCGTGGCCAA
TGGCACAGCCGAGCTGCTGCACACCGAGCACATCTGGTACCCTAGGATCCGCGAGATCCAGGGCGCCATC
ATCATGAGCTCCCTGATCGAGGTGGTCATCGGACTGCTGGGACTGCCAGGCGCCCTGCTGAAGTATATCG
GCCCCCTGACCATCACACCTACCGTGGCCCTGATCGGACTGTCCGGATTCCAGGCAGCAGGAGAGAGGGC
AGGCAAGCACTGGGGCATCGCCATGCTGACCATCTTCCTGGTGCTGCTGTTTTCCCAGTACGCCAGAAAC
GTGAAGTTTCCACTGCCCATCTACAAGTCTAAGAAGGGCTGGACAGCCTATAAGCTGCAGCTGTTCAAGA
TGTTTCCAATCATCCTGGCCATCCTGGTGAGCTGGCTGCTGTGCTTCATCTTTACAGTGACCGACGTGTT
CCCACCCGATTCCACAAAGTACGGCTTTTATGCCAGGACCGATGCAAGGCAGGGCGTGCTGCTGGTGGCA
CCATGGTTCAAGGTGCCTTATCCATTTCAGTGGGGACTGCCAACCGTGTCTGCCGCAGGCGTGATCGGAA
TGCTGAGCGCCGTGGTGGCCAGCATCATCGAGTCCATCGGCGACTACTATGCCTGCGCAAGGCTGAGCTG
TGCACCTCCACCACCTATCCACGCCATCAACCGCGGCATCTTCGTGGAGGGCCTGTCTTGCGTGCTGGAT
GGCATCTTTGGCACAGGCAACGGCAGCACCTCTAGCTCCCCTAATATCGGCGTGCTGGGCATCACCAAAG
TGGGCTCCAGGAGAGTGATCCAGTGCGGAGCCGCCCTGATGCTGGCCCTGGGCATGATCGGCAAGTTCTC
TGCCCTGTTTGCAAGCCTGCCAGACCCTGTGCTGGGCGCCCTGTTCTGTACACTGTTTGGCATGATCACC
GCCGTGGGCCTGTCTAATCTGCAGTTCATCGATCTGAACTCTAGCAGGAATCTGTTCGTGCTGGGCTTTT
CCATCTTCTTTGGCCTGGTGCTGCCTTCTTACCTGCGCCAGAACCCACTGGTGACAGGCATCACCGGCAT
CGACCAGGTGCTGAATGTGCTGCTGACCACAGCCATGTTCGTGGGCGGCTGCGTGGCCTTTATCCTGGAT
AACACAATCCCAGGAACCCCAGAGGAGAGGGGAATCAGAAAGTGGAAGAAGGGCGTGGGCAAGGGCAATA
AGAGCCTGGACGGCATGGAGTCCTACAACCTGCCCTTCGGCATGAATATCATCAAGAAGTACAGATGTTT
CTCCTATCTGCCTATCTCTCCAACATTTGTGGGCTATACCTGGAAGGGCCTGCGGAAGTCCGATAATTCT
AGATCCTCTGACGAGGATAGCCAGGCCACCGGCGACCCAGCTTTCTTGTACAAAGTTGGCATTATAAGAA
AGCATTGCTTATCAATTTGTTGCAACGAACAGGTCACTATCAGTCAAAATAAAATCATTATTTGCCATCC
AGCTGATATCCCCTATAGTGAGTCGTATTACATGGTCATAGCTGTTTCCTGGCAGCTCTGGCCCGTGTCT
CAAAATCTCTGATGTTACATTGCACAAGATAAAAATATATCATCATGAACAATAAAACTGTCTGCTTACA
TAAACAGTAATACAAGGGGTGTTATGAGCCATATTCAACGGGAAACGTCGAGGCCGCGATTAAATTCCAA
CATGGATGCTGATTTATATGGGTATAAATGGGCTCGCGATAATGTCGGGCAATCAGGTGCGACAATCTAT
CGCTTGTATGGGAAGCCCGATGCGCCAGAGTTGTTTCTGAAACATGGCAAAGGTAGCGTTGCCAATGATG
TTACAGATGAGATGGTCAGACTAAACTGGCTGACGGAATTTATGCCTCTTCCGACCATCAAGCATTTTAT
CCGTACTCCTGATGATGCATGGTTACTCACCACTGCGATCCCCGGAAAAACAGCATTCCAGGTATTAGAA
GAATATCCTGATTCAGGTGAAAATATTGTTGATGCGCTGGCAGTGTTCCTGCGCCGGTTGCATTCGATTC
CTGTTTGTAATTGTCCTTTTAACAGCGATCGCGTATTTCGTCTCGCTCAGGCGCAATCACGAATGAATAA
CGGTTTGGTTGATGCGAGTGATTTTGATGACGAGCGTAATGGCTGGCCTGTTGAACAAGTCTGGAAAGAA
ATGCATAAACTTTTGCCATTCTCACCGGATTCAGTCGTCACTCATGGTGATTTCTCACTTGATAACCTTA
TTTTTGACGAGGGGAAATTAATAGGTTGTATTGATGTTGGACGAGTCGGAATCGCAGACCGATACCAGGA
TCTTGCCATCCTATGGAACTGCCTCGGTGAGTTTTCTCCTTCATTACAGAAACGGCTTTTTCAAAAATAT
GGTATTGATAATCCTGATATGAATAAATTGCAGTTTCATTTGATGCTCGATGAGTTTTTCTAATCAGAAT
TGGTTAATTGGTTGTAACACTGGCAGAGCATTACGCTGACTTGACGGGACGGCGCAAGCTCATGACCAAA
ATCCCTTAACGTGAGTTACGCGTCGTTCCACTGAGCGTCAGACCCCGTAGAAAAGATCAAAGGATCTTCT
TGAGATCCTTTTTTTCTGCGCGTAATCTGCTGCTTGCAAACAAAAAAACCACCGCTACCAGCGGTGGTTT
GTTTGCCGGATCAAGAGCTACCAACTCTTTTTCCGAAGGTAACTGGCTTCAGCAGAGCGCAGATACCAAA
TACTGTTCTTCTAGTGTAGCCGTAGTTAGGCCACCACTTCAAGAACTCTGTAGCACCGCCTACATACCTC
GCTCTGCTAATCCTGTTACCAGTGGCTGCTGCCAGTGGCGATAAGTCGTGTCTTACCGGGTTGGACTCAA
GACGATAGTTACCGGATAAGGCGCAGCGGTCGGGCTGAACGGGGGGTTCGTGCACACAGCCCAGCTTGGA
GCGAACGACCTACACCGAACTGAGATACCTACAGCGTGAGCTATGAGAAAGCGCCACGCTTCCCGAAGGG
AGAAAGGCGGACAGGTATCCGGTAAGCGGCAGGGTCGGAACAGGAGAGCGCACGAGGGAGCTTCCAGGGG
GAAACGCCTGGTATCTTTATAGTCCTGTCGGGTTTCGCCACCTCTGACTTGAGCGTCGATTTTTGTGATG
CTCGTCAGGGGGGCGGAGCCTATGGAAAAACGCCAGCAACGCGGCCTTTTTACGGTTCCTGGCCTTTTGC
TGGCCTTTTGCTCACATGTT
Features (pLannotate 1.2.2; 10 found; start..end, strand, type, name):
    121..213     +  CDS            lacI (fragment): lac repressor; lacI; The lac repressor binds to the lac operator to inhibit transcription in E. coli. This inhibition can be relieved by adding lactose or isopropyl-β-D-thiogalactopyranoside (IPTG).
    268..295     -  terminator     rrnB T2 terminator: transcription terminator T2 from the E. coli rrnB gene
    427..470     +  terminator     rrnB T1 terminator: Escherichia coli rrnB; transcription terminator T1 from the E. coli rrnB gene
    517..553     -  CDS            lacZα (fragment): LacZα fragment of β-galactosidase; lacZ fragment
    569..668     +  protein_bind   attL1: mutant version of attL; recombination site for the Gateway® LR reaction LR Clonase™
    674..2623    +  CDS            SLC23A2: S23A2_HUMAN - Also known as KIAA0238, NBTL1, SLC23A1, SVCT2, YSPL2. Experimental evidence at protein level: Swiss-Prot protein existence level 1. Sodium/ascorbate cotransporter. Mediates electrogenic uptake of vitamin C, with a stoichiometry of 2 Na(+) for each ascorbate. From Homo sapiens (Human).
   2625..2724    -  protein_bind   attL2: mutant version of attL; recombination site for the Gateway® LR reaction LR Clonase™
   2742..2760    -  promoter       T7 promoter: promoter for bacteriophage T7 RNA polymerase
   2894..3703    +  CDS            KanR: aminoglycoside phosphotransferase; aph(3')-Ia; confers resistance to kanamycin in bacteria or G418 (Geneticin®) in eukaryotes
   3850..4438    +  rep_origin     ori: high-copy-number ColE1/pMB1/pBR322/pUC origin of replication
