[The description below was written by a language model from this plasmid's Addgene catalogue record and pLannotate feature annotations shown in this document.]
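Description:
pDONR221_SLC23A2 is a Gateway entry clone built on the pDONR221 backbone, carrying a codon-optimized open reading frame for human SLC23A2 (also known as SVCT2), the sodium-dependent vitamin C transporter that mediates electrogenic ascorbate uptake with a stoichiometry of two sodium ions per ascorbate. The sequenced plasmid is about 4.5 kb, with an insert of roughly 1.95 kb. It is maintained in E. coli through a high-copy ColE1/pUC-type origin of replication and selected with kanamycin via an aminoglycoside phosphotransferase (KanR) gene.

The SLC23A2 coding sequence is flanked directly by attL1 upstream and attL2 downstream, the recombination sites used in the Gateway LR reaction. This arrangement allows the ORF to be transferred directionally and in frame into any attR-containing destination vector, which then supplies the promoter, tags and selection markers needed for expression. Although the catalogue lists the vector type as mammalian expression, the feature table shows no eukaryotic promoter or polyadenylation signal driving the insert, so the plasmid serves as a shuttle rather than an expression construct in its own right. No epitope tags or reporters are annotated. The rrnB T1 and T2 terminators upstream of attL1 insulate the cloning region from read-through transcription in bacteria. A T7 promoter lies just beyond attL2, oriented back toward the insert, and short lacI and lacZα fragments are backbone remnants. M13 forward and reverse sites flanking the cassette are used for sequence verification.

The plasmid belongs to a large consortium collection of solute carrier (SLC) transporter clones, intended for subcloning SLC ORFs into custom expression vectors for transporter research and drug discovery.
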