Addgene plasmid #132025: pDONR221_SLC23A2
Purpose: Gateway entry clone with codon-optimized ORF sequence for subcloning into custom expression vectors
Depositing lab: RESOLUTE Consortium & Giulio Superti-Furga. Depositing organization: CeMM Research Center for Molecular Medicine. Publication: The RESOLUTE consortium: unlocking SLC transporters for drug discovery. Superti-Furga G, Lackner D, Wiedmer T, Ingles-Prieto A, Barbosa B, Girardi E, Goldmann U, Gurtl B, Klavins K, Klimek C, Lindinger S, Lineiro-Retes E, Muller AC, Onstein S, Redinger G, Reil D, Sedlyarov V, Wolf G, Crawford M, Everley R, ... Steppan CM. Nat Rev Drug Discov. 2020 Jul;19(7):429-430. doi: 10.1038/d41573-020-00056-6. PubMed 32265506.
Backbone
  Vector backbone: pDONR221
  Backbone manufacturer: Thermo Fisher Scientific
  Backbone size w/o insert (bp): 2550
  Vector type: Mammalian Expression
Growth in bacteria
  Bacterial resistance: Kanamycin, 50 μg/mL
  Growth temperature: 37°C
  Growth strain: Stbl3
  Copy number: High Copy
Gene/Insert
  Gene/Insert name: SLC23A2 (alt name: SVCT2, KIAA0238, YSPL2, SLC23A1)
  Species: H. sapiens (human)
  Insert size (bp): 1950
  Entrez Gene: SLC23A2 (a.k.a. RP1-237C24.1, NBTL1, SLC23A1, SVCT2, YSPL2)
  Cloning method: Gateway Cloning
  Sequencing primers: 5′ M13-fwd; 3′ M13-rev
Terms and licenses: Academic/Nonprofit Terms; Industry Terms
Depositor comments: For more information on the full Resolute plasmid collection, please see www.addgene.org/depositor-collections/re-solute/. Please provide your feedback on this plasmid to the RESOLUTE consortium by filling out their RESOLUTE repository feedback form: https://forms.office.com/Pages/ResponsePage.aspx?id=0e05yklzmkS7rjFGQL4N7z4feCLQvEJAmVcOCM_u885UN1JJRko0Ukg4TVQwNTZLOUxPQVJWT1NHUCQlQCN0PWcu
How to cite: pDONR221_SLC23A2 was a gift from RESOLUTE Consortium & Giulio Superti-Furga (Addgene plasmid # 132025 ; http://n2t.net/addgene:132025 ; RRID:Addgene_132025)
