>Addgene plasmid #132025 | pDONR221_SLC23A2 | depositor partial sequence | sequence record 253450 | Codon-optimized ORF of SLC23A2
ATGATGGGCATCGGCAAGAACACCACAAGCAAGTCCATGGAGGCAGGAAGCTCCACCGAGGGCAAGTACG
AGGACGAGGCCAAGCACCCAGCCTTCTTTACACTGCCAGTGGTCATCAACGGAGGAGCCACCTCTAGCGG
AGAGCAGGACAATGAGGATACAGAGCTGATGGCCATCTATACCACAGAGAATGGCATCGCCGAGAAGTCC
TCTCTGGCCGAGACACTGGACTCTACCGGAAGCCTGGACCCACAGAGGTCCGATATGATCTACACCATCG
AGGATGTGCCCCCTTGGTATCTGTGCATCTTCCTGGGCCTGCAGCACTACCTGACATGTTTCTCTGGCAC
CATCGCCGTGCCTTTTCTGCTGGCCGACGCCATGTGCGTGGGCTATGATCAGTGGGCCACAAGCCAGCTG
ATCGGCACCATCTTCTTTTGCGTGGGCATCACCACACTGCTGCAGACCACATTCGGCTGTCGGCTGCCCC
TGTTTCAGGCAAGCGCCTTCGCCTTTCTGGCACCTGCCAGAGCCATCCTGAGCCTGGACAAGTGGAAGTG
TAACACCACAGACGTGAGCGTGGCCAATGGCACAGCCGAGCTGCTGCACACCGAGCACATCTGGTACCCT
AGGATCCGCGAGATCCAGGGCGCCATCATCATGAGCTCCCTGATCGAGGTGGTCATCGGACTGCTGGGAC
TGCCAGGCGCCCTGCTGAAGTATATCGGCCCCCTGACCATCACACCTACCGTGGCCCTGATCGGACTGTC
CGGATTCCAGGCAGCAGGAGAGAGGGCAGGCAAGCACTGGGGCATCGCCATGCTGACCATCTTCCTGGTG
CTGCTGTTTTCCCAGTACGCCAGAAACGTGAAGTTTCCACTGCCCATCTACAAGTCTAAGAAGGGCTGGA
CAGCCTATAAGCTGCAGCTGTTCAAGATGTTTCCAATCATCCTGGCCATCCTGGTGAGCTGGCTGCTGTG
CTTCATCTTTACAGTGACCGACGTGTTCCCACCCGATTCCACAAAGTACGGCTTTTATGCCAGGACCGAT
GCAAGGCAGGGCGTGCTGCTGGTGGCACCATGGTTCAAGGTGCCTTATCCATTTCAGTGGGGACTGCCAA
CCGTGTCTGCCGCAGGCGTGATCGGAATGCTGAGCGCCGTGGTGGCCAGCATCATCGAGTCCATCGGCGA
CTACTATGCCTGCGCAAGGCTGAGCTGTGCACCTCCACCACCTATCCACGCCATCAACCGCGGCATCTTC
GTGGAGGGCCTGTCTTGCGTGCTGGATGGCATCTTTGGCACAGGCAACGGCAGCACCTCTAGCTCCCCTA
ATATCGGCGTGCTGGGCATCACCAAAGTGGGCTCCAGGAGAGTGATCCAGTGCGGAGCCGCCCTGATGCT
GGCCCTGGGCATGATCGGCAAGTTCTCTGCCCTGTTTGCAAGCCTGCCAGACCCTGTGCTGGGCGCCCTG
TTCTGTACACTGTTTGGCATGATCACCGCCGTGGGCCTGTCTAATCTGCAGTTCATCGATCTGAACTCTA
GCAGGAATCTGTTCGTGCTGGGCTTTTCCATCTTCTTTGGCCTGGTGCTGCCTTCTTACCTGCGCCAGAA
CCCACTGGTGACAGGCATCACCGGCATCGACCAGGTGCTGAATGTGCTGCTGACCACAGCCATGTTCGTG
GGCGGCTGCGTGGCCTTTATCCTGGATAACACAATCCCAGGAACCCCAGAGGAGAGGGGAATCAGAAAGT
GGAAGAAGGGCGTGGGCAAGGGCAATAAGAGCCTGGACGGCATGGAGTCCTACAACCTGCCCTTCGGCAT
GAATATCATCAAGAAGTACAGATGTTTCTCCTATCTGCCTATCTCTCCAACATTTGTGGGCTATACCTGG
AAGGGCCTGCGGAAGTCCGATAATTCTAGATCCTCTGACGAGGATAGCCAGGCCACCGGC
